>Addgene plasmid #26802 | pcDNA3.1-2xFLAG-SREBP-1c | addgene full sequence | sequence record 146875 | Addgene NGS Result
GACGGATCGGGAGATCTCCCGATCCCCTATGGTGCACTCTCAGTACAATCTGCTCTGATGCCGCATAGTT
AAGCCAGTATCTGCTCCCTGCTTGTGTGTTGGAGGTCGCTGAGTAGTGCGCGAGCAAAATTTAAGCTACA
ACAAGGCAAGGCTTGACCGACAATTGCATGAAGAATCTGCTTAGGGTTAGGCGTTTTGCGCTGCTTCGCG
ATGTACGGGCCAGATATACGCGTTGACATTGATTATTGACTAGTTATTAATAGTAATCAATTACGGGGTC
ATTAGTTCATAGCCCATATATGGAGTTCCGCGTTACATAACTTACGGTAAATGGCCCGCCTGGCTGACCG
CCCAACGACCCCCGCCCATTGACGTCAATAATGACGTATGTTCCCATAGTAACGCCAATAGGGACTTTCC
ATTGACGTCAATGGGTGGAGTATTTACGGTAAACTGCCCACTTGGCAGTACATCAAGTGTATCATATGCC
AAGTACGCCCCCTATTGACGTCAATGACGGTAAATGGCCCGCCTGGCATTATGCCCAGTACATGACCTTA
TGGGACTTTCCTACTTGGCAGTACATCTACGTATTAGTCATCGCTATTACCATGGTGATGCGGTTTTGGC
AGTACATCAATGGGCGTGGATAGCGGTTTGACTCACGGGGATTTCCAAGTCTCCACCCCATTGACGTCAA
TGGGAGTTTGTTTTGGCACCAAAATCAACGGGACTTTCCAAAATGTCGTAACAACTCCGCCCCATTGACG
CAAATGGGCGGTAGGCGTGTACGGTGGGAGGTCTATATAAGCAGAGCTCTCTGGCTAACTAGAGAACCCA
CTGCTTACTGGCTTATCGAAATTAATACGACTCACTATAGGGAGACCCAAGCTGGCTAGCTCGAGCTATG
GATTACAAGGATGACGACGATAAGGATTACAAGGATGACGACGATAAGAAGCTTGGTACCGAGCTCGGAT
CCAGCCCGGGCGAATTCAGATCCATGGATTGCACTTTCGAAGACATGCTTCAGCTTATCAACAACCAAGA
CAGTGACTTCCCTGGCCTATTTGACCCACCCTATGCTGGGAGTGGGGCAGGGGGCACAGACCCTGCCAGC
CCCGATACCAGCTCCCCAGGCAGCTTGTCTCCACCTCCTGCCACATTGAGCTCCTCTCTTGAAGCCTTCC
TGAGCGGGCCGCAGGCAGCGCCCTCACCCCTGTCCCCTCCCCAGCCTGCACCCACTCCATTGAAGATGTA
CCCGTCCATGCCCGCTTTCTCCCCTGGGCCTGGTATCAAGGAAGAGTCAGTGCCACTGAGCATCCTGCAG
ACCCCCACCCCACAGCCCCTGCCAGGGGCCCTCCTGCCACAGAGCTTCCCAGCCCCAGCCCCACCGCAGT
TCAGCTCCACCCCTGTGTTAGGCTACCCCAGCCCTCCGGGAGGCTTCTCTACAGGAAGCCCTCCCGGGAA
CACCCAGCAGCCGCTGCCTGGCCTGCCACTGGCTTCCCCACCAGGGGTCCCGCCCGTCTCCTTGCACACC
CAGGTCCAGAGTGTGGTCCCCCAGCAGCTACTGACAGTCACAGCTGCCCCCACGGCAGCCCCTGTAACGA
CCACTGTGACCTCGCAGATCCAGCAGGTCCCGGTCCTGCTGCAGCCCCACTTCATCAAGGCAGACTCGCT
GCTTCTGACAGCCATGAAGACGGACGGAGCCACTGTGAAGGCGGCAGGTCTCAGTCCCCTGGTCTCTGGC
ACCACTGTGCAGACAGGGCCTTTGCCGACCCTGGTGAGTGGCGGAACCATCTTGGCAACAGTCCCACTGG
TCGTAGATGCGGAGAAGCTGCCTATCAACCGGCTCGCAGCTGGCAGCAAGGCCCCGGCCTCTGCC
[240 nt withheld, positions 1886-2125]
GATCTGGTGTCGGCCTGTGGCAGTGGAGGGAACACAGACGTGCTCATGGAGGGCGTGAAGACTGAGGTGG
AGGACACACTGACCCCACCCCCCTCGGATGCTGGCTCACCTTTCCAGAGCAGCCCCTTGTCCCTTGGCAG
CAGGGGCAGTGGCAGCGGTGGCAGTGGCAGTGACTCGGAGCCTGACAGCCCAGTCTTTGAGGACAGCAAG
GCAAAGCCAGAGCAGCGGCCGTCTCTGCACAGCCGGGGCATGCTGGACCGCTCCCGCCTGGCCCTGAAGC
TTGCATGCCTGCAGGTCGACTCTAGAGGGCCCGTTTAAACCCGCTGATCAGCCTCGACTGTGCCTTCTAG
TTGCCAGCCATCTGTTGTTTGCCCCTCCCCCGTGCCTTCCTTGACCCTGGAAGGTGCCACTCCCACTGTC
CTTTCCTAATAAAATGAGGAAATTGCATCGCATTGTCTGAGTAGGTGTCATTCTATTCTGGGGGGTGGGG
TGGGGCAGGACAGCAAGGGGGAGGATTGGGAAGACAATAGCAGGCATGCTGGGGATGCGGTGGGCTCTAT
GGCTTCTGAGGCGGAAAGAACCAGCTGGGGCTCTAGGGGGTATCCCC
[124 nt withheld, positions 2733-2856]
C
[91 nt withheld, positions 2858-2948]
A
[49 nt withheld, positions 2950-2998]
CCTTTGACGTTGGAGTCCACGTTCTTT
[37 nt withheld, positions 3026-3062]
ACCCTATCTCGGTCTATTCTTTTGATTTATAAGGGATTTTGCCGATTTCGGCCTATTGGTTAAAAAATGA
GCTGATTTAACAAAAATTTAACGCGAATTAATTCTGTGGAATGTGTGTCAGTTAGGGTGTGGAAAGTCCC
CAGGCTCCCCAGCAGGCAGAAGTATGCAAAGCATGCATCTCAATTAGTCAGCAACCAGGTGTGGAAAGTC
CCCAGGCTCCCCAGCAGGCAGAAGTATGCAAAGCATGCATCTCAATTAGTCAGCAACCATAGTCCCGCCC
CTAACTCCGCCCATCCCGCCCCTAACTCCGCCCAGTTCCGCCCATTCTCCGCCCCATGGCTGACTAATTT
TTTTTATTTATGCAGAGGCCGAGGCCGCCTCTGCCTCTGAGCTATTCCAGAAGTAGTGAGGAGGCTTTTT
TGGAGGCCTAGGCTTTTGCAAAAAGCTCCCGGGAGCTTGTATATCCATTTTCGGATCTGATCAAGAGACA
GGATGAGGATCGTTTCGCATGATTGAACAAGATGGATTGCACGCAGGTTCTCCGGCCGCTTGGGTGGAGA
GGCTATTCGGCTATGACTGGGCACAACAGACAATCGGCTGCTCTGATGCCGCCGTGTTCCGGCTGTCAGC
GCAGGGGCGCCCGGTTCTTTTTGTCAAGACCGACCTGTCCGGTGCCCTGAATGAACTGCAGGACGAGGCA
GCGCGGCTATCGTGGCTGGCCACGACGGGCGTTCCTTGCGCAGCTGTGCTCGACGTTGTCACTGAAGCGG
GAAGGGACTGGCTGCTATTGGGCGAAGTGCCGGGGCAGGATCTCCTGTCATCTCACCTTGCTCCTGCCGA
GAAAGTATCCATCATGGCTGATGCAATGCGGCGGCTGCATACGCTTGATCCGGCTACCTGCCCATTCGAC
CACCAAGCGAAACATCGCATCGAGCGAGCACGTACTCGGATGGAAGCCGGTCTTGTCGATCAGGATGATC
TGGACGAAGAGCATCAGGGGCTCGCGCCAGCCGAACTGTTCGCCAGGCTCAAGGCGCGCATGCCCGACGG
CGAGGATCTCGTCGTGACCCATGGCGATGCCTGCTTGCCGAATATCATGGTGGAAAATGGCCGCTTTTCT
GGATTCATCGACTGTGGCCGGCTGGGTGTGGCGGACCGCTATCAGGACATAGCGTTGGCTACCCGTGATA
TTGCTGAAGAGCTTGGCGGCGAATGGGCTGACCGCTTCCTCGTGCTTTACGGTATCGCCGCTCCCGATTC
GCAGCGCATCGCCTTCTATCGCCTTCTTGACGAGTTCTTCTGAGCGGGACTCTGGGGTTCGAAATGACCG
ACCAAGCGACGCCCAACCTGCCATCACGAGATTTCGATTCCACCGCCGCCTTCTATGAAAGGTTGGGCTT
CGGAATCGTTTTCCGGGACGCCGGCTGGATGATCCTCCAGCGCGGGGATCTCATGCTGGAGTTCTTCGCC
CACCCCAACTTGTTTATTGCAGCTTATAATGGTTACAAATAAAGCAATAGCATCACAAATTTCACAAATA
AAGCATTTTTTTCACTGCATTCTAGTTGTGGTTTGTCCAAACTCATCAATGTATCTTATCATGTCTGTAT
ACCGTCGACCTCTAGCTAGAGCTTGGCGTAATCATGGTCATAGCTGTTTCCTGTGTGAAATTGTTATCCG
CTCACAATTCCACACAACATACGAGCCGGAAGCATAAAGTGTAAAGCCTGGGGTGCCTAATGAGTGAGCT
AACTCACATTAATTGCGTTGCGCTCACTGCCCGCTTTCCAGTCGGGAAACCTGTCGTGCCAGCTGCATTA
ATGAATCGGCCAACGCGCGGGGAGAGGCGGTTTGCGTATTGGGCGCTCTTCCGCTTCCTCGCTCACTGAC
TCGCTGCGCTCGGTCGTTCGGCTGCGGCGAGCGGTATCAGCTCACTCAAAGGCGGTAATACGGTTATCCA
CAGAATCAGGGGATAACGCAGGAAAGAACATGTGAGCAAAAGGCCAGCAAAAGGCCAGGAACCGTAAAAA
GGCCGCGTTGCTGGCGTTTTTCCATAGGCTCCGCCCCCCTGACGAGCATCACAAAAATCGACGCTCAAGT
CAGAGGTGGCGAAACCCGACAGGACTATAAAGATACCAGGCGTTTCCCCCTGGAAGCTCCCTCGTGCGCT
CTCCTGTTCCGACCCTGCCGCTTACCGGATACCTGTCCGCCTTTCTCCCTTCGGGAAGCGTGGCGCTTTC
TCATAGCTCACGCTGTAGGTATCTCAGTTCGGTGTAGGTCGTTCGCTCCAAGCTGGGCTGTGTGCACGAA
CCCCCCGTTCAGCCCGACCGCTGCGCCTTATCCGGTAACTATCGTCTTGAGTCCAACCCGGTAAGACACG
ACTTATCGCCACTGGCAGCAGCCACTGGTAACAGGATTAGCAGAGCGAGGTATGTAGGCGGTGCTACAGA
GTTCTTGAAGTGGTGGCCTAACTACGGCTACACTAGAAGAACAGTATTTGGTATCTGCGCTCTGCTGAAG
CCAGTTACCTTCGGAAAAAGAGTTGGTAGCTCTTGATCCGGCAAACAAACCACCGCTGGTAGCGGTGGTT
TTTTTGTTTGCAAGCAGCAGATTACGCGCAGAAAAAAAGGATCTCAAGAAGATCCTTTGATCTTTTCTAC
GGGGTCTGACGCTCAGTGGAACGAAAACTCACGTTAAGGGATTTTGGTCATGAGATTATCAAAAAGGATC
TTCACCTAGATCCTTTTAAATTAAAAATGAAGTTTTAAATCAATCTAAAGTATATATGAGTAAACTTGGT
CTGACAGTTACCAATGCTTAATCAGTGAGGCACCTATCTCAGCGATCTGTCTATTTCGTTCATCCATAGT
TGCCTGACTCCCCGTCGTGTAGATAACTACGATACGGGAGGGCTTACCATCTGGCCCCAGTGCTGCAATG
ATACCGCGAGACCCACGCTCACCGGCTCCAGATTTATCAGCAATAAACCAGCCAGCCGGAAGGGCCGAGC
GCAGAAGTGGTCCTGCAACTTTATCCGCCTCCATCCAGTCTATTAATTGTTGCCGGGAAGCTAGAGTAAG
TAGTTCGCCAGTTAATAGTTTGCGCAACGTTGTTGCCATTGCTACAGGCATCGTGGTGTCACGCTCGTCG
TTTGGTATGGCTTCATTCAGCTCCGGTTCCCAACGATCAAGGCGAGTTACATGATCCCCCATGTTGTGCA
AAAAAGCGGTTAGCTCCTTCGGTCCTCCGATCGTTGTCAGAAGTAAGTTGGCCGCAGTGTTATCACTCAT
GGTTATGGCAGCACTGCATAATTCTCTTACTGTCATGCCATCCGTAAGATGCTTTTCTGTGACTGGTGAG
TACTCAACCAAGTCATTCTGAGAATAGTGTATGCGGCGACCGAGTTGCTCTTGCCCGGCGTCAATACGGG
ATAATACCGCGCCACATAGCAGAACTTTAAAAGTGCTCATCATTGGAAAACGTTCTTCGGGGCGAAAACT
CTCAAGGATCTTACCGCTGTTGAGATCCAGTTCGATGTAACCCACTCGTGCACCCAACTGATCTTCAGCA
TCTTTTACTTTCACCAGCGTTTCTGGGTGAGCAAAAACAGGAAGGCAAAATGCCGCAAAAAAGGGAATAA
GGGCGACACGGAAATGTTGAATACTCATACTCTTCCTTTTTCAATATTATTGAAGCATTTATCAGGGTTA
TTGTCTCATGAGCGGATACATATTTGAATGTATTTAGAAAAATAAACAAATAGGGGTTCCGCGCACATTT
CCCCGAAAAGTGCCACCTGACGTC
Features (pLannotate 1.2.2; 23 found; start..end, strand, type, name):
     28..80      -  misc_feature   bom (fragment): basis of mobility region from pBR322
    235..614     +  enhancer       CMV enhancer: human cytomegalovirus immediate early enhancer
    615..818     +  promoter       CMV promoter: human cytomegalovirus (CMV) immediate early promoter
    814..847     +  LTR            5' LTR (truncated) (fragment): truncated 5' long terminal repeat (LTR) from HIV-1
    863..881     +  promoter       T7 promoter: promoter for bacteriophage T7 RNA polymerase
    911..934     +  CDS            3xFLAG (fragment): three tandem FLAG® epitope tags
    935..958     +  CDS            3xFLAG (fragment): three tandem FLAG® epitope tags
   1019..2401    +  CDS            SREBF1 (fragment) (sequence partly withheld): SRBP1_HUMAN - Also known as BHLHD1, SREBP1 From Homo sapiens (Human).
   2402..2433    -  misc_feature   MCS (fragment): pUC18/19 multiple cloning site
   2463..2687    +  polyA_signal   bGH poly(A) signal: bovine growth hormone polyadenylation signal
   2691..2712    +  promoter       SV40 promoter (fragment): SV40 enhancer and early promoter
   2733..3161    +  rep_origin     f1 ori (sequence partly withheld): f1 bacteriophage origin of replication; arrow indicates direction of (+) strand synthesis
   3175..3504    +  promoter       SV40 promoter: SV40 enhancer and early promoter
   3571..4362    +  CDS            neo: KKA2_KLEPN - Also known as kan, nptII. Experimental evidence at protein level: Swiss-Prot protein existence level 1. Resistance to kanamycin, neomycin, paromomycin, ribostamycin, butirosin and gentamicin B. From Klebsiella pneumoniae.
   4386..4544    +  CDS            ble (fragment): BLE_KLEPN - Experimental evidence at protein level: Swiss-Prot protein existence level 1. Binding protein with a strong affinity to the bleomycin family of antibiotics. Binds to CL990; an antimitotic-antibiotic compound. From Klebsiella pneumoniae.
   4539..4660    +  polyA_signal   SV40 poly(A) signal: SV40 polyadenylation signal
   4733..4749    -  protein_bind   lac operator: The lac repressor binds to the lac operator to inhibit transcription in E. coli. This inhibition can be relieved by adding lactose or isopropyl-β-D-thiogalactopyranoside (IPTG). lac repressor encoded by lacI
   4757..4787    -  promoter       lac promoter: promoter for the E. coli lac operon
   4802..4823    -  protein_bind   CAP binding site: CAP binding activates transcription in the presence of cAMP. E. coli catabolite activator protein
   4836..4928    -  CDS            lacI (fragment): lac repressor; lacI; The lac repressor binds to the lac operator to inhibit transcription in E. coli. This inhibition can be relieved by adding lactose or isopropyl-β-D-thiogalactopyranoside (IPTG).
   5111..5699    -  rep_origin     ori: high-copy-number ColE1/pMB1/pBR322/pUC origin of replication
   5870..6730    -  CDS            AmpR: β-lactamase; bla; confers resistance to ampicillin, carbenicillin, and related antibiotics
   6731..6835    -  promoter       AmpR promoter: bla
