[The description below was written by a language model from this plasmid's Addgene catalogue record and pLannotate feature annotations shown in this document.]
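Description:
pcDNA3.1-2xFLAG-SREBP-1c is a mammalian expression plasmid built on the pcDNA3.1+ backbone, carrying a human SREBF1 coding fragment for the SREBP-1c isoform with two tandem FLAG epitopes at its N terminus. The sequenced plasmid is about 6.9 kb. It is propagated in E. coli from a high-copy ColE1/pUC-type origin under ampicillin selection (β-lactamase with its own promoter), and it also carries an f1 origin, which allows single-stranded DNA production. For selection in mammalian cells, an SV40 early promoter drives a neomycin phosphotransferase gene followed by an SV40 polyadenylation signal, permitting G418 selection of stable transfectants.

The expression cassette consists of the CMV immediate-early enhancer and promoter, a T7 promoter that allows in vitro transcription, the two FLAG repeats (annotated as fragments of a 3xFLAG feature), the SREBF1 open reading frame, and the bovine growth hormone polyadenylation signal. The insert was cloned between NheI and XbaI sites and is listed as roughly 1.4 kb. The annotation marks it as only a fragment of SREBF1, so it does not encode the full-length protein. The record does not define the exact boundaries and refers to the associated publication for isoform details. Several short annotated hits (a truncated HIV-1 LTR fragment, ble, lacI and MCS fragments) are likely backbone remnants or annotation artefacts rather than functional elements.

The construct suits constitutive overexpression of epitope-tagged SREBP-1c in transfected mammalian cells, with the FLAG tag allowing detection or immunoprecipitation. The associated study concerned coactivator interactions in gene activation by SREBP-1a and SREBP-1c.
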