Addgene plasmid #26802: pcDNA3.1-2xFLAG-SREBP-1c
Depositing lab: Timothy Osborne. Depositing organization: Sanford Burnham Prebys Medical Discovery Institute. Publication: Selective coactivator interactions in gene activation by SREBP-1a and -1c. Toth JI, Datta S, Athanikar JN, Freedman LP, Osborne TF. Mol Cell Biol. 2004 Sep . 24(18):8288-300. 10.1128/MCB.24.18.8288-8300.2004 PubMed 15340088.
Backbone
  Vector backbone: pcDNA3.1+
  Backbone manufacturer: Invitrogen
  Backbone size w/o insert (bp): 5400
  Vector type: Mammalian Expression
Growth in bacteria
  Bacterial resistance: Ampicillin, 100 μg/mL
  Growth temperature: 37°C
  Growth strain: DH5alpha
  Copy number: High Copy
Gene/Insert
  Gene/Insert name: SREBP-1c (alt names: SREBP1; SREBP)
  Species: H. sapiens (human)
  Insert size (bp): 1398
  Entrez Gene: SREBF1 (a.k.a. HMD, IFAP2, SREBP1, bHLHd1)
  Tag / fusion protein: 2XFLAG (N terminal on insert)
  Cloning method: Restriction Enzyme; 5′ cloning site NheI (not destroyed); 3′ cloning site XbaI (not destroyed)
  Sequencing primers: 5′ CMV-F; 3′ BGH-rev
Terms and licenses: Academic/Nonprofit Terms; Industry Terms: Not Available to Industry
Depositor comments: See associated publication for details of SREBP-1c isoform
How to cite: pcDNA3.1-2xFLAG-SREBP-1c was a gift from Timothy Osborne (Addgene plasmid # 26802 ; http://n2t.net/addgene:26802 ; RRID:Addgene_26802)
