>Addgene plasmid #26802 | pcDNA3.1-2xFLAG-SREBP-1c | addgene partial sequence | sequence record 103723 | CMV-F 5'-CGCAAATGGGCGGTAGGCGTG-3'
ACTAGAGAACCCACTGCTTACTGGCTTATCGAAATTAATACGACTCACTATAGGGAGACCCAAGCTGGCT
AGCTCGAGCTATGGATTACAAGGATGACGACGATAAGGATTACAAGGATGACGACGATAAGAAGCTTGGT
ACCGAGCTCGGATCCAGCCCGGGCGAATTCAGATCCATGGATTGCACTTTCGAAGACATGCTTCAGCTTA
TCAACAACCAAGACAGTGACTTCCCTGGCCTATTTGACCCACCCTATGCTGGGAGTGGGGCAGGGGGCAC
AGACCCTGCCAGCCCCGATACCAGCTCCCCAGGCAGCTTGTCTCCACCTCCTGCCACATTGAGCTCCTCT
CTTGAAGCCTTCCTGAGCGGGCCGCAGGCAGCGCCCTCACCCCTGTCCCCTCCCCAGCCTGCACCCACTC
CATTGAAGATGTACCCGTCCATGCCCGCTTTCTCCCCTGGGCCTGGTATCAAGGAAGAGTCAGTGCCACT
GAGCATCCTGCAGACCCCCACCCCACAGCCCCTGCCAGGGGCCCTCCTGCCACAGAGCTTCCCAGCCCCA
GCCCCACCGCAGTTCAGCTCCACCCCTGTGTTAGGCTACCCCAGCCCTCCGGGAGGCTTCTCTACAGGAA
GCCCTCCCGGGAACACCCAGCAGCCGCTGCCTGGCCTGCCACTGGCTTCCCCACCAGGGGTCCCGCCCGT
CTCCTTGCACACCCAGGTCCAGAGTGTGGTCCCCCAGCAGCTACTGACAGTCACAGCTGCCCCCACGGCA
GCCCCTGTAACGACCACTGTGACCTCGCAGATCCAGCAGGTCCCGGTCCTGCTGCAGCCCCACTTCATCA
AGGCAGACTCGCTGCTTCTGACAGCCATGAA
