>Addgene plasmid #26802 | pcDNA3.1-2xFLAG-SREBP-1c | addgene partial sequence | sequence record 103725 | BGH-rev 5'-TAGAAGGCACAGTCGAGG-3'
CTGCAGGCATGCAAGCTTCAGGGCCAGGCGGGAGCGGTCCAGCATGCCCCGGCTGTGCAGAGACGGCCGC
TGCTCTGGCTTTGCCTTGCTGTCCTCAAAGACTGGGCTGTCAGGCTCCGAGTCACTGCCACTGCCACCGC
TGCCACTGCCCCTGCTGCCAAGGGACAAGGGGCTGCTCTGGAAAGGTGAGCCAGCATCCGAGGGGGGTGG
GGTCAGTGTGTCCTCCACCTCAGTCTTCACGCCCTCCATGAGCACGTCTGTGTTCCCTCCACTGCCACAG
GCCGACACCAGATC
[240 nt withheld, positions 295-534]
GGCAGAGGCCGGGGCCTTGCTGCCAGCTGCGAGCCGGTTGATAGGCAGCTTCTCCGCATCTACGACCAGT
GGGACTGTTGCCAAGATGGTTCCGCCACTCACCAGGGTCGGCAAAGGCCCTGTCTGCACAGTGGTGCCAG
AGACCAGGGGACTGAGACCTGCCGCCTTCACAGTGGCTCCGTCCGTCTTCATGGCTGTCAGAAGCAGCGA
GTCTGCCTTGATGAAGTGGGGCTGCAGCAGGACCGGGACCTGCTGGATCTGCGAGGTCACAGTGGTCGTT
ACAGGGGCTGCCGTGGGGGCAGCTGTGACTGTCAGTAGCTGCTGGGGGACCACACTCTGGACCTGGGTGT
GCAAGGAGACGGGCGGGACCCCTGG
